Addgene plasmid #214492: AiP1421 - pAAV-AiE2119m-minBG-SYFP2-WPRE-BGHpA
Purpose: AiE2119m is an enhancer sequence, designed to drive AAV-mediated transgene expression in specific populations of brain cells
Depositing lab: Allen Institute for Brain Science & Bosiljka Tasic. Depositing organization: Allen Institute. Publication: A suite of enhancer AAVs and transgenic mouse lines for genetic access to cortical cell types. Ben-Simon Y, Hooper M, Narayan S, Daigle TL, Dwivedi D, Way SW, Oster A, Stafford DA, Mich JK, Taormina MJ, Martinez RA, Opitz-Araya X, Roth JR, Alexander JR, Allen S, Amster A, Arbuckle J, Ayala A, Baker PM, Bakken TE, Barcelli T, Barta S, Bendrick J, Bertagnolli D, Bielstein C, Bishwakarma P, Bowlus J, Boyer G, Brouner K, Casian B, Casper T, Chakka AB, Chakrabarty R, Chance RK, Chavan S, Clark M, Colbert K, Collman F, Daniel S, Departee M, DiValentin P, Donadio N, Dotson N, Egdorf T, Fliss T, Gabitto M, Garcia J, Gary A, Gasperini M, Gloe J, Goldy J, Gore BB, Graybuck L, Greisman N, Haeseleer F, Halterman C, Haradon Z, Hastings SD, Helback O, Ho W, Hockemeyer D, Huang C, Huff S, Hunker A, Johansen N, Jones D, Juneau Z, Kalmbach B, Kannan M, Khem S, Kussick E, Kutsal R, Larsen R, Lee C, Lee AY, Leibly M, Lenz GH, Li S, Liang E, Lusk N, Madigan Z, Malloy J, Malone J, McCue R, Melchor J, Mollenkopf T, Moosman S, Morin E, Newman D, Ng L, Ngo K, Omstead V, Otto S, Oyama A, Pena N, Pham T, Phillips E, Pom CA, Potekhina L, Ransford S, Ray PL, Rette D, Reynoldson C, Rimorin C, Rocha D, Ruiz A, Sanchez REA, Sawyer L, Sedeno-Cortes A, Sevigny JP, Shapovalova N, Shepard N, Shulga L, Sigler AR, Siverts L, Soliman S, Somasundaram S, Staats B, Stewart K, Szelenyi E, Tieu M, Trader C, Tran A, van Velthoven CTJ, Walker M, Wang Y, Weed N, Wirthlin M, Wood T, Wynalda B, Yao Z, Zhou T, Ariza J, Dee N, Reding M, Ronellenfitch K, Mufti S, Sunkin SM, Smith KA, Esposito L, Waters J, Thyagarajan B, Yao S, Lein ES, Zeng H, Levi BP, Ngai J, Ting JT, Tasic B. Cell. 2025 May 16:S0092-8674(25)00513-6. doi: 10.1016/j.cell.2025.05.002. PubMed 40403729.
Backbone
  Vector backbone: pAAV2
  Vector type: AAV
Growth in bacteria
  Bacterial resistance: Ampicillin, 100 μg/mL
  Growth temperature: 37°C
  Growth strain: NEB Stable
  Copy number: High Copy
Gene/Insert
  Gene/Insert name: SYFP2
  Species: Synthetic
  Promoter: minBG
  Cloning method: Gibson Cloning
Terms and licenses: Academic/Nonprofit Terms; Industry Terms: Not Available to Industry
Depositor comments: 5' Cloning Site: SgrAI (destroyed), 3' Cloning Site: SgrAI (destroyed). Please visit https://doi.org/10.1101/2023.09.20.558718 for bioRxiv preprint. Please visit https://doi.org/10.1101/2024.06.10.597244 for bioRxiv preprint.
How to cite: AiP1421 - pAAV-AiE2119m-minBG-SYFP2-WPRE-BGHpA was a gift from Allen Institute for Brain Science & Bosiljka Tasic (Addgene plasmid # 214492 ; http://n2t.net/addgene:214492 ; RRID:Addgene_214492)
