[The description below was written by a language model from this plasmid's Addgene catalogue record and pLannotate feature annotations shown in this document.]
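Description:
AiP1421 - pAAV-AiE2119m-minBG-SYFP2-WPRE-BGHpA is an AAV transfer plasmid built on a pAAV2 backbone and intended for packaging into recombinant adeno-associated virus for delivery to brain tissue. In bacteria it is maintained as a high-copy plasmid through a ColE1/pUC-type origin and selected with ampicillin via the β-lactamase gene and its own promoter. The backbone also carries an f1 phage origin and small remnants of pBR322 bom and rop sequences, which are vestigial. The 5,642 nt sequence record shows one complete AAV2 inverted terminal repeat and, at the other end of the cassette, only short ITR fragments. That may reflect the difficulty of sequencing and annotating these hairpin-forming repeats rather than a true truncation, but the record does not resolve this.

Between the ITRs lies a single reporter cassette. The AiE2119m enhancer is placed upstream of minBG, a minimal beta-globin promoter that has little activity alone, so that transcription depends on the enhancer and follows its cell-type specificity. This drives SYFP2, a rapidly maturing monomeric yellow fluorescent protein derived from Aequorea victoria. Downstream are WPRE sequences, annotated as two fragments, which enhance transcript stability and expression, followed by the bovine growth hormone polyadenylation signal. The enhancer and minimal promoter are not annotated in the feature table, but they presumably occupy the roughly 1.5 kb unannotated stretch between the SYFP2 coding sequence and the fragmentary ITR.

The construct belongs to a collection of enhancer AAVs developed for genetic access to cortical cell types, with fluorescence serving to label the targeted cells. The record does not specify which brain cell population AiE2119m targets.
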