Features (pLannotate 1.2.2; 14 found; start..end, strand, type, name):
    472..523     +  misc_feature   bom (fragment): basis of mobility region from pBR322
    528..668     -  repeat_region  AAV2 ITR: inverted terminal repeat of adeno-associated virus serotype 2 inverted
    786..897     -  polyA_signal   bGH poly(A) signal: bovine growth hormone polyadenylation signal
    914..994     -  misc_feature   WPRE (fragment): woodchuck hepatitis virus posttranscriptional regulatory element
   1000..1157    -  misc_feature   WPRE (fragment): woodchuck hepatitis virus posttranscriptional regulatory element
   1197..1913    -  CDS            SYFP2: SYFP2 is a basic (constitutively fluorescent) yellow fluorescent protein published in 2006, derived from Aequorea victoria. It is reported to be a very rapidly-maturing monomer with moderate acid sensitivity.
   3478..3505    -  repeat_region  AAV2 ITR (fragment): inverted terminal repeat of adeno-associated virus serotype 2 inverted
   3534..3561    -  repeat_region  AAV2 ITR (fragment): inverted terminal repeat of adeno-associated virus serotype 2 inverted
   3634..4222    -  rep_origin     ori: high-copy-number ColE1/pMB1/pBR322/pUC origin of replication
   4393..5253    -  CDS            AmpR: β-lactamase; bla; confers resistance to ampicillin, carbenicillin, and related antibiotics
   5254..5358    -  promoter       AmpR promoter: bla
   5453..5488    +  CDS            rop (fragment): Rop protein, which maintains plasmids at low copy number; rop
   5590..5639    +  misc_feature   bom (fragment): basis of mobility region from pBR322
   5640..453     -  rep_origin     f1 ori (across the origin) (sequence partly withheld): f1 bacteriophage origin of replication; arrow indicates direction of (+) strand synthesis
>Addgene plasmid #214492 | AiP1421 - pAAV-AiE2119m-minBG-SYFP2-WPRE-BGHpA | addgene full sequence | sequence record 432538 | Addgene NGS Result
TTGTAAACGTTAATATTTTGTTAAAATTCGCGTTAAATTTTTGTTAAATCAGCTCATTTTTTAACCAATA
GACCGAAATCGGCAAAATCCCTTATAAATCAAAAGAATAGCCCGAGATAGAGT
[37 nt withheld, positions 124-160]
AAAGAACGTGGACTCCAACGTCAAAGG
[141 nt withheld, positions 188-328]
G
[46 nt withheld, positions 330-375]
A
[95 nt withheld, positions 377-471]
TATGCGGTGTGAAATACCGCACAGATGCGTAAGGAGAAAATACCGCATCAGGCGCCCCTGCAGGCAGCTG
CGCGCTCGCTCGCTCACTGAGGCCGCCCGGGCAAAGCCCGGGCGTCGGGCGACCTTTGGTCGCCCGGCCT
CAGTGAGCGAGCGAGCGCGCAGAGAGGGAGTGGCCAACTCCATCACTAGGGGTTCCTGCGGCCGCTCGGT
CCGCACGTGAGATCTCATGCCTGCTATTGTCTTCCCAATCCTCCCCCTTGCTGTCCTGCCCCACCCCACC
CCCCAGAATAGAATGACACCTACTCAGACAATGCGATGCAATTTCCTCATTTTATTAGGAAAGGACAGTG
GGAGTGGCACCTTCCAGGGTCAAGGAAGGCACGGGGGAGGGGCAAACAACAGATGGCTGGCAACTAGAAG
GCACAGTCGAAGATCTCTCGAGCCACGGAATTGTCAGTGCCCAACAGCCGAGCCCCTGTCCAGCAGCGGG
CAAGGCAGGCGGCGATGAGTTCCGCCGTGGCAAGAACTAACCAGGATTTATACAAGGAGGAGAAAATGAA
AGCCATACGGGAAGCAATAGCATGATACAAAGGCATTAAAGCAGCGTATCCACATAGCGTAAAAGGAGCA
ACATAGTTAAGAATACCAGTCAATCTTTCACAAATTTTGTAATCCAGAGGTTGATTATGATATCGAATTC
GCGGCCGCGGCGCGCCGTCGACTTACTTGTACAGCTCGTCCATGCCGAGAGTGATCCCGGCGGCGGTCAC
GAACTCCAGCAGGACCATGTGATCGCGCTTCTCGTTGGGGTCTTTGCTCAGCTTGGACTGGTAGCTCAGG
TAGTGGTTGTCGGGCAGCAGCACGGGGCCGTCGCCGATGGGGGTGTTCTGCTGGTAGTGGTCGGCGAGCT
GCACGCCGCCGTCCTCGATGTTGTGGCGGATCTTGAAGTTGGCCTTGATGCCGTTCTTCTGCTTGTCGGC
GGTGATATAGACGTTGTGGCTGTTGTAGTTGTACTCCAGCTTGTGCCCCAGGATGTTGCCGTCCTCCTTG
AAGTCGATGCCCTTCAGCTCGATGCGGTTCACCAGGGTGTCGCCCTCGAACTTCACCTCGGCGCGGGTCT
TGTAGTTGCCGTCGTCCTTGAAGAAGATGGTGCGCTCCTGGACGTAGCCTTCGGGCATGGCGGACTTGAA
GAAGTCGTGCTGCTTCATGTGGTCGGGGTAGCGGGCGAAGCACTGCACGCCGTAGCCCAGGGTGGTCACG
AGGGTGGGCCAGGGCACGGGCAGCTTGCCGGTGGTGCAGATCAGCTTCAGGGTCAGCTTGCCGTAGGTGG
CATCGCCCTCGCCCTCGCCGGACACGCTGAACTTGTGGCCGTTTACGTCGCCGTCCAGCTCGACCAGGAT
GGGCACCACCCCGGTGAACAGCTCCTCGCCCTTGCTCACCATGGTGGCGACCGGTAGCGCTAGCTTCGAA
AGATCTGGATCCCAGAAGCAAATGTAAGCAATAGATGGCTCTGCCCTGACTTTTATGCCCAGCCCGAGCT
CCGCCGGCGCAGCATTGTTGCATCAAGTCAGAGCAGACTTTCTGAGGGCTGAGTTCCCAAGGTTCCACTG
CACCCACTTGCTCCTGACTCGGGGCTTCACCTCGCTGTGTCTGCCCCAGGGAGGCGCTGGGCCAGCAGCC
CAGTTGCTCAATATGTGCACTCTCTATTCTAACTCTCCCCGGAAACTGCACCATGCACGGCGCTGGCGCC
CTCCAGCACCCGTGTTAGAAAGCACAAATAATAAATTATCAGGGGAACAAAGATAGAGCTCATGAAGAAA
CGATCGCTCTGTGGGTAAATAGAACCCCACTGTGTATTAAACAAAAAGTAAACCCCATTTTCTTTTGGAT
AGTTAAGTTGCCATCAATTCAAACAGAGAACAAGGCCCTGGACGTAGTTAATAGTCCGCAGACTGGCCAA
CCCCGGCTTTGAAAACGTTTCAGCTCTCCTAAAGTGCTGCTTGTACCCAATTATAACTCACTACTCACCA
TCTTCATAATTTAAATCTGTCTGCCCCTCAGGGGGGAAAATTTTTTGCTAATCAAAGCCATGAATGCACC
TCTTTCCTTTTGACAGCATTCAATTAAAGCTAAATGGTCGGTTTTGAATGAGTTACTGTGAAGAATAAAG
GCATTAATGAGGTAATTTCATTATGGAGACTCGTCCAGGCCTATGTGAAAAACGAGGGAACTAAATGGAG
GGCAACGCTGCTGAGGGAATTAGGGTTTCTTCCACCCTAATTAATGTTTGGGGGCATTTAGTACAGGCAC
CAAATTAACTGCTCCAAAGAACTCTCATTGAAAAAAAAAATACATTGTTACTCTCTCCTGTAATTAGAAG
ACAGTACAAGGAGAACCCTCTGGGAGTATAAAGCTGGCCTTTAACTTGTTCTGAGGGCCACCAAAAACAC
ACGATTAGGGATCTGGAATTTAAGGAAGCAGGCGTACAATATGGGATTGTTTAGGTCCTTGGACTCTCCC
AGAAGTAAACAGGTAGCCTGTGAATGAGGAATTATGAGACTCCTGGGGGGCCTGTCTTCCCAGCCAAACA
GTCTTAAATGCATCCAAAAGGAAGAAAGAAAGGTGAATAGGCCCAGTGTGGGTCGCTGGGAGAATTCTCA
AAGCCTGTCTTAAGTGATTACATGATGTTGCTCCCGCCCCTCTCACTGAGTTATCTTTACACGGCCTTTG
TCTGCTCTAATTGGAGCTGATGAGGTGCTAATTGGAGGCCTTTTTAAAAAGCCCACGACTTTAATCATTA
GAAAAGCGGGGGAATCTGACGGAGTGGAGTTAATGAGACCGGAGAGAAGAGGGAACCGAATGTGTAGCTC
AACAAAAATAAAACTGGTCTTGCATGTGTGCAGGGGGGAGGTTTGATGGAAACGGGAAAGGAGTCGCCGG
CGATTATTACTCTTACAACGCGTGCGGCCGCAGGAACCCCTAGTGATGGAGTTGGCCACTCCCTCTCTGC
GCGCTCGCTCGCTCACTGAGGCCGGGCGACCAAAGGTCGCCCGACGCCCGGGCGGCCTCAGTGAGCGAGC
GAGCGCGCAGCTGCCTGCAGGACATGTGAGCAAAAGGCCAGCAAAAGGCCAGGAACCGTAAAAAGGCCGC
GTTGCTGGCGTTTTTCCATAGGCTCCGCCCCCCTGACGAGCATCACAAAAATCGACGCTCAAGTCAGAGG
TGGCGAAACCCGACAGGACTATAAAGATACCAGGCGTTTCCCCCTGGAAGCTCCCTCGTGCGCTCTCCTG
TTCCGACCCTGCCGCTTACCGGATACCTGTCCGCCTTTCTCCCTTCGGGAAGCGTGGCGCTTTCTCATAG
CTCACGCTGTAGGTATCTCAGTTCGGTGTAGGTCGTTCGCTCCAAGCTGGGCTGTGTGCACGAACCCCCC
GTTCAGCCCGACCGCTGCGCCTTATCCGGTAACTATCGTCTTGAGTCCAACCCGGTAAGACACGACTTAT
CGCCACTGGCAGCAGCCACTGGTAACAGGATTAGCAGAGCGAGGTATGTAGGCGGTGCTACAGAGTTCTT
GAAGTGGTGGCCTAACTACGGCTACACTAGAAGAACAGTATTTGGTATCTGCGCTCTGCTGAAGCCAGTT
ACCTTCGGAAAAAGAGTTGGTAGCTCTTGATCCGGCAAACAAACCACCGCTGGTAGCGGTGGTTTTTTTG
TTTGCAAGCAGCAGATTACGCGCAGAAAAAAAGGATCTCAAGAAGATCCTTTGATCTTTTCTACGGGGTC
TGACGCTCAGTGGAACGAAAACTCACGTTAAGGGATTTTGGTCATGAGATTATCAAAAAGGATCTTCACC
TAGATCCTTTTAAATTAAAAATGAAGTTTTAAATCAATCTAAAGTATATATGAGTAAACTTGGTCTGACA
GTTACCAATGCTTAATCAGTGAGGCACCTATCTCAGCGATCTGTCTATTTCGTTCATCCATAGTTGCCTG
ACTCCCCGTCGTGTAGATAACTACGATACGGGAGGGCTTACCATCTGGCCCCAGTGCTGCAATGATACCG
CGAGACCCACGCTCACCGGCTCCAGATTTATCAGCAATAAACCAGCCAGCCGGAAGGGCCGAGCGCAGAA
GTGGTCCTGCAACTTTATCCGCCTCCATCCAGTCTATTAATTGTTGCCGGGAAGCTAGAGTAAGTAGTTC
GCCAGTTAATAGTTTGCGCAACGTTGTTGCCATTGCTACAGGCATCGTGGTGTCACGCTCGTCGTTTGGT
ATGGCTTCATTCAGCTCCGGTTCCCAACGATCAAGGCGAGTTACATGATCCCCCATGTTGTGCAAAAAAG
CGGTTAGCTCCTTCGGTCCTCCGATCGTTGTCAGAAGTAAGTTGGCCGCAGTGTTATCACTCATGGTTAT
GGCAGCACTGCATAATTCTCTTACTGTCATGCCATCCGTAAGATGCTTTTCTGTGACTGGTGAGTACTCA
ACCAAGTCATTCTGAGAATAGTGTATGCGGCGACCGAGTTGCTCTTGCCCGGCGTCAATACGGGATAATA
CCGCGCCACATAGCAGAACTTTAAAAGTGCTCATCATTGGAAAACGTTCTTCGGGGCGAAAACTCTCAAG
GATCTTACCGCTGTTGAGATCCAGTTCGATGTAACCCACTCGTGCACCCAACTGATCTTCAGCATCTTTT
ACTTTCACCAGCGTTTCTGGGTGAGCAAAAACAGGAAGGCAAAATGCCGCAAAAAAGGGAATAAGGGCGA
CACGGAAATGTTGAATACTCATACTCTTCCTTTTTCAATATTATTGAAGCATTTATCAGGGTTATTGTCT
CATGAGCGGATACATATTTGAATGTATTTAGAAAAATAAACAAATAGGGGTTCCGCGCACATTTCCCCGA
AAAGTGCCACCTGACGTCTAAGAAACCATTATTATCATGACATTAACCTATAAAAATAGGCGTATCACGA
GGCCCTTTCGTCTCGCGCGTTTCGGTGATGACGGTGAAAACCTCTGACACATGCAGCTCCCGGAGACGGT
CACAGCTTGTCTGTAAGCGGATGCCGGGAGCAGACAAGCCCGTCAGGGCGCGTCAGCGGGTGTTGGCGGG
TGTCGGGGCTGGCTTAACTATGCGGCATCAGAGCAGATTGTACTGAGAGTGCACCATAAAA
